>Addgene plasmid #81795 | pDONR223_FBXW7_WT | addgene full sequence | sequence record 169151 | Addgene NGS Result
CTTTCCTGCGTTATCCCCTGATTCTGTGGATAACCGTATTACCGCCTTTGAGTGAGCTGATACCGCTCGC
CGCAGCCGAACGACCGAGCGCAGCGAGTCAGTGAGCGAGGAAGCGGAAGAGCGCCCAATACGCAAACCGC
CTCTCCCCGCGCGTTGGCCGATTCATTAATGCAGCTGGCACGACAGGTTTCCCGACTGGAAAGCGGGCAG
TGAGCGCAACGCAATTAATACGCGTACCGCTAGCCAGGAAGAGTTTGTAGAAACGCAAAAAGGCCATCCG
TCAGGATGGCCTTCTGCTTAGTTTGATGCCTGGCAGTTTATGGCGGGCGTCCTGCCCGCCACCCTCCGGG
CCGTTGCTTCACAACGTTCAAATCCGCTCCCGGCGGATTTGTCCTACTCAGGAGAGCGTTCACCGACAAA
CAACAGATAAAACGAAAGGCCCAGTCTTCCGACTGAGCCTTTCGTTTTATTTGATGCCTGGCAGTTCCCT
ACTCTCGCGTTAACGCTAGCATGGATGTTTTCCCAGTCACGACGTTGTAAAACGACGGCCAGTCTTAAGC
TCGGGCCCCAAATAATGATTTTATTTTGACTGATAGTGACCTGTTCGTTGCAACAAATTGATGAGCAATG
CTTTTTTATAATGCCAACTTTGTACAAAAAAGTTGGCACCATGAATCAGGAACTGCTCTCTGTGGGCAGC
AAAAGACGACGAACTGGAGGCTCTCTGAGAGGTAACCCTTCCTCAAGCCAGGTAGATGAAGAACAGATGA
ATCGTGTGGTAGAGGAGGAACAGCAACAGCAACTCAGACAACAAGAGGAGGAGCACACTGCAAGGAATGG
TGAAGTTGTTGGAGTAGAACCTAGACCTGGAGGCCAAAATGATTCCCAGCAAGGACAGTTGGAAGAAAAC
AATAATAGATTTATTTCGGTAGATGAGGACTCCTCAGGAAACCAAGAAGAACAAGAGGAAGATGAAGAAC
ATGCTGGTGAACAAGATGAGGAGGATGAGGAGGAGGAGGAGATGGACCAGGAGAGTGACGATTTTGATCA
GTCTGATGATAGTAGCAGAGAAGATGAACATACACATACTAACAGTGTCACGAACTCCAGTAGTATTGTG
GACCTGCCCGTTCACCAACTCTCCTCCCCATTCTATACAAAAACAACAAAAATGAAAAGAAAGTTGGACC
ATGGTTCTGAGGTCCGCTCTTTTTCTTTGGGAAAGAAACCATGCAAAGTCTCAGAATATACAAGTACCAC
TGGGCTTGTACCATGTTCAGCAACACCAACAACTTTTGGGGACCTCAGAGCAGCCAATGGCCAAGGGCAA
CAACGACGCCGAATTACATCTGTCCAGCCACCTACAGGCCTCCAGGAATGGCTAAAAATGTTTCAGAGCT
GGAGTGGACCAGAGAAATTGCTTGCTTTAGATGAACTCATTGATAGTTGTGAACCAACACAAGTAAAACA
TATGATGCAAGTGATAGAACCCCAGTTTCAACGAGACTTCATTTCATTGCTCCCTAAAGAGTTGGCACTC
TATGTGCTTTCATTCCTGGAACCCAAAGACCTGCTACAAGCAGCTCAGACATGTCGCTACTGGAGAATTT
TGGCTGAAGACAACCTTCTCTGGAGAGAGAAATGCAAAGAAGAGGGGATTGATGAACCATTGCACATCAA
GAGAAGAAAAGTAATAAAACCAGGTTTCATACACAGTCCATGGAAAAGTGCATACATCAGACAGCACAGA
ATTGATACTAACTGGAGGCGAGGAGAACTCAAATCTCCTAAGGTGCTGAAAGGACATGATGATCATGTGA
TCACATGCTTACAGTTTTGTGGTAACCGAATAGTTAGTGGTTCTGATGACAACACTTTAAAAGTTTGGTC
AGCAGTCACAGGCAAATGTCTGAGAACATTAGTGGGACATACAGGTGGAGTATGGTCATCACAAATGAGA
GACAACATCATCATTAGTGGATCTACAGATCGGACACTCAAAGTGTGGAATGCAGAGACTGGAGAATGTA
TACACACCTTATATGGGCATACTTCCACTGTGCGTTGTATGCATCTTCATGAAAAAAGAGTTGTTAGCGG
TTCTCGAGATGCCACTCTTAGGGTTTGGGATATTGAGACAGGCCAGTGTTTACATGTTTTGATGGGTCAT
GTTGCAGCAGTCCGCTGTGTTCAATATGATGGCAGGAGGGTTGTTAGTGGAGCATATGATTTTATGGTAA
AGGTGTGGGATCCAGAGACTGAAACCTGTCTACACACGTTGCAGGGGCATACTAATAGAGTCTATTCATT
ACAGTTTGATGGTATCCATGTGGTGAGTGGATCTCTTGATACATCAATCCGTGTTTGGGATGTGGAGACA
GGGAATTGCATTCACACGTTAACAGGGCACCAGTCGTTAACAAGTGGAATGGAACTCAAAGACAATATTC
TTGTCTCTGGGAATGCAGATTCTACAGTTAAAATCTGGGATATCAAAACAGGACAGTGTTTACAAACATT
GCAAGGTCCCAACAAGCATCAGAGTGCTGTGACCTGTTTACAGTTCAACAAGAACTTTGTAATTACCAGC
TCAGATGATGGAACTGTAAAACTATGGGACTTGAAAACGGGTGAATTTATTCGAAACCTAGTCACATTGG
AGAGTGGGGGGAGTGGGGGAGTTGTGTGGCGGATCAGAGCCTCAAACACAAAGCTGGTGTGTGCAGTTGG
GAGTCGGAATGGGACTGAAGAAACCAAGCTGCTGGTGCTGGACTTTGATGTGGACATGAAGTGATTGCCA
ACTTTCTTGTACAAAGTTGGCATTATAAGAAAGCATTGCTTATCAATTTGTTGCAACGAACAGGTCACTA
TCAGTCAAAATAAAATCATTATTTGCCATCCAGCTGATATCCCCTATAGTGAGTCGTATTACATGGTCAT
AGCTGTTTCCTGGCAGCTCTGGCCCGTGTCTCAAAATCTCTGATGTTACATTGCACAAGATAAAAATATA
TCATCATGCCTCCTCTAGACCAGCCAGGACAGAAATGCCTCGACTTCGCTGCTACCCAAGGTTGCCGGGT
GACGCACACCGTGGAAACGGATGAAGGCACGAACCCAGTGGACATAAGCCTGTTCGGTTCGTAAGCTGTA
ATGCAAGTAGCGTATGCGCTCACGCAACTGGTCCAGAACCTTGACCGAACGCAGCGGTGGTAACGGCGCA
GTGGCGGTTTTCATGGCTTGTTATGACTGTTTTTTTGGGGTACAGTCTATGCCTCGGGCATCCAAGCAGC
AAGCGCGTTACGCCGTGGGTCGATGTTTGATGTTATGGAGCAGCAACGATGTTACGCAGCAGGGCAGTCG
CCCTAAAACAAAGTTAAACATTATGAGGGAAGCGGTGATCGCCGAAGTATCGACTCAACTATCAGAGGTA
GTTGGCGTCATCGAGCGCCATCTCGAACCGACGTTGCTGGCCGTACATTTGTACGGCTCCGCAGTGGATG
GCGGCCTGAAGCCACACAGTGATATTGATTTGCTGGTTACGGTGACCGTAAGGCTTGATGAAACAACGCG
GCGAGCTTTGATCAACGACCTTTTGGAAACTTCGGCTTCCCCTGGAGAGAGCGAGATTCTCCGCGCTGTA
GAAGTCACCATTGTTGTGCACGACGACATCATTCCGTGGCGTTATCCAGCTAAGCGCGAACTGCAATTTG
GAGAATGGCAGCGCAATGACATTCTTGCAGGTATCTTCGAGCCAGCCACGATCGACATTGATCTGGCTAT
CTTGCTGACAAAAGCAAGAGAACATAGCGTTGCCTTGGTAGGTCCAGCGGCGGAGGAACTCTTTGATCCG
GTTCCTGAACAGGATCTATTTGAGGCGCTAAATGAAACCTTAACGCTATGGAACTCGCCGCCCGACTGGG
CTGGCGATGAGCGAAATGTAGTGCTTACGTTGTCCCGCATTTGGTACAGCGCAGTAACCGGCAAAATCGC
GCCGAAGGATGTCGCTGCCGACTGGGCAATGGAGCGCCTGCCGGCCCAGTATCAGCCCGTCATACTTGAA
GCTAGACAGGCTTATCTTGGACAAGAAGAAGATCGCTTGGCCTCGCGCGCAGATCAGTTGGAAGAATTTG
TCCACTACGTGAAAGGCGAGATCACCAAGGTAGTCGGCAAATAACCCTCGAGCCACCCATGACCAAAATC
CCTTAACGTGAGTTACGCGTCGTTCCACTGAGCGTCAGACCCCGTAGAAAAGATCAAAGGATCTTCTTGA
GATCCTTTTTTTCTGCGCGTAATCTGCTGCTTGCAAACAAAAAAACCACCGCTACCAGCGGTGGTTTGTT
TGCCGGATCAAGAGCTACCAACTCTTTTTCCGAAGGTAACTGGCTTCAGCAGAGCGCAGATACCAAATAC
TGTTCTTCTAGTGTAGCCGTAGTTAGGCCACCACTTCAAGAACTCTGTAGCACCGCCTACATACCTCGCT
CTGCTAATCCTGTTACCAGTGGCTGCTGCCAGTGGCGATAAGTCGTGTCTTACCGGGTTGGACTCAAGAC
GATAGTTACCGGATAAGGCGCAGCGGTCGGGCTGAACGGGGGGTTCGTGCACACAGCCCAGCTTGGAGCG
AACGACCTACACCGAACTGAGATACCTACAGCGTGAGCTATGAGAAAGCGCCACGCTTCCCGAAGGGAGA
AAGGCGGACAGGTATCCGGTAAGCGGCAGGGTCGGAACAGGAGAGCGCACGAGGGAGCTTCCAGGGGGAA
ACGCCTGGTATCTTTATAGTCCTGTCGGGTTTCGCCACCTCTGACTTGAGCGTCGATTTTTGTGATGCTC
GTCAGGGGGGCGGAGCCTATGGAAAAACGCCAGCAACGCGGCCTTTTTACGGTTCCTGGCCTTTTGCTGG
CCTTTTGCTCACATGTT
Features (pLannotate 1.2.2; 12 found; start..end, strand, type, name):
    121..213     +  CDS            lacI (fragment): lac repressor; lacI; The lac repressor binds to the lac operator to inhibit transcription in E. coli. This inhibition can be relieved by adding lactose or isopropyl-β-D-thiogalactopyranoside (IPTG).
    268..295     -  terminator     rrnB T2 terminator: transcription terminator T2 from the E. coli rrnB gene
    427..470     +  terminator     rrnB T1 terminator: Escherichia coli rrnB; transcription terminator T1 from the E. coli rrnB gene
    517..553     -  CDS            lacZα (fragment): LacZα fragment of β-galactosidase; lacZ fragment
    570..665     +  protein_bind   attL3: mutant version of attL; recombination site for the Gateway® LR reaction LR Clonase™
    671..2791    +  CDS            FBXW7: FBXW7_HUMAN - Also known as FBW7 From Homo sapiens (Human).
   2799..2894    -  protein_bind   attL3: mutant version of attL; recombination site for the Gateway® LR reaction LR Clonase™
   2913..2931    -  promoter       T7 promoter: promoter for bacteriophage T7 RNA polymerase
   3121..3144    +  promoter       Pc promoter (fragment): intI1 (promoter lies within the coding sequence); class 1 integron promoter
   3320..3376    +  CDS            GmR (fragment): gentamycin acetyltransferase; aacC1; confers resistance to gentamycin
   3383..4174    +  CDS            SmR: aminoglycoside adenylyltransferase (Murphy, 1985); aadA; confers resistance to spectinomycin and streptomycin
   4267..4855    +  rep_origin     ori: high-copy-number ColE1/pMB1/pBR322/pUC origin of replication
