[The description below was written by a language model from this plasmid's Addgene catalogue record and pLannotate feature annotations shown in this document.]
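Description:
pDONR223_FBXW7_WT is a Gateway entry clone built on the Invitrogen pDONR223 backbone and carrying the wild-type human FBXW7 open reading frame (reference transcript NM_033632.3). It belongs to the Target Accelerator Plasmid Collection, a set of clones assembled for the systematic functional study of cancer-associated alleles, where this wild-type clone presumably serves as the reference for variant versions of the gene. The sequenced plasmid is about 4.9 kb. It replicates in E. coli from a high-copy ColE1/pUC-type origin and is selected with spectinomycin through the aadA (SmR) aminoglycoside adenylyltransferase gene. An annotated class 1 integron Pc promoter fragment and a short gentamicin acetyltransferase remnant lie just upstream of this gene.

The FBXW7 coding sequence, roughly 2.1 kb, sits between two attL recombination sites in opposite orientations. The automated annotation labels both as attL3, although the flanking pair in a standard entry clone is normally attL1 and attL2, so these labels should be treated cautiously. These sites allow LR Clonase-mediated transfer of the ORF into any compatible destination vector. The record lists no promoter for the insert, so the plasmid is a shuttle and storage clone rather than an expression construct. The T7 promoter annotated beyond the downstream att site is a backbone element pointing back toward the insert. rrnB T1 and T2 terminators upstream insulate the cassette from read-through transcription, and the small lacI and lacZα fragments are backbone remnants. The clone is in the "closed" configuration, with a stop codon immediately following the ORF, so it will yield native or N-terminally tagged protein after transfer but cannot be fused to C-terminal tags.
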