Addgene plasmid #81795: pDONR223_FBXW7_WT
Purpose: Gateway Donor vector containing FBXW7 , part of the Target Accelerator Plasmid Collection.
Depositing lab: Jesse Boehm & William Hahn & David Root. Depositing organization: Broad Institute. Publication: Systematic Functional Interrogation of Rare Cancer Variants Identifies Oncogenic Alleles. Kim E, Ilic N, Shrestha Y, Zou L, Kamburov A, Zhu C, Yang X, Lubonja R, Tran N, Nguyen C, Lawrence MS, Piccioni F, Bagul M, Doench JG, Chouinard CR, Wu X, Hogstrom L, Natoli T, Tamayo P, Horn H, Corsello SM, Lage K, Root DE, Subramanian A, Golub TR, Getz G, Boehm JS, Hahn WC. Cancer Discov. 2016 Jul;6(7):714-26. doi: 10.1158/2159-8290.CD-16-0160. Epub 2016 May 4. PubMed 27147599.
Backbone
  Vector backbone: pDONR223
  Backbone manufacturer: Invitrogen
  Backbone size w/o insert (bp): 2790
  Vector type: Gateway Entry vector
Growth in bacteria
  Bacterial resistance: Spectinomycin, 50 μg/mL
  Growth temperature: 37°C
  Growth strain: DH5alpha
  Copy number: High Copy
Gene/Insert
  Gene/Insert name: FBXW7 (alt name: NM_033632.3)
  Species: H. sapiens (human)
  Mutation: WT
  Entrez Gene: FBXW7 (a.k.a. AGO, CDC4, DEDHIL, FBW6, FBW7, FBX30, FBXO30, FBXW6, SEL-10, SEL10, hAgo, hCdc4)
  Promoter: None
  Cloning method: Gateway Cloning
  Sequencing primers: 5′ M13pUC-fwd; 3′ M13-Rev
Terms and licenses: Academic/Nonprofit Terms; Industry Terms: Not Available to Industry
Depositor comments: Closed state: stop codon immediately follows insert
How to cite: pDONR223_FBXW7_WT was a gift from Jesse Boehm & William Hahn & David Root (Addgene plasmid # 81795 ; http://n2t.net/addgene:81795 ; RRID:Addgene_81795)
