>Addgene plasmid #81795 | pDONR223_FBXW7_WT | depositor partial sequence | sequence record 155114 | Insert sequence
ATGAATCAGGAACTGCTCTCTGTGGGCAGCAAAAGACGACGAACTGGAGGCTCTCTGAGAGGTAACCCTT
CCTCAAGCCAGGTAGATGAAGAACAGATGAATCGTGTGGTAGAGGAGGAACAGCAACAGCAACTCAGACA
ACAAGAGGAGGAGCACACTGCAAGGAATGGTGAAGTTGTTGGAGTAGAACCTAGACCTGGAGGCCAAAAT
GATTCCCAGCAAGGACAGTTGGAAGAAAACAATAATAGATTTATTTCGGTAGATGAGGACTCCTCAGGAA
ACCAAGAAGAACAAGAGGAAGATGAAGAACATGCTGGTGAACAAGATGAGGAGGATGAGGAGGAGGAGGA
GATGGACCAGGAGAGTGACGATTTTGATCAGTCTGATGATAGTAGCAGAGAAGATGAACATACACATACT
AACAGTGTCACGAACTCCAGTAGTATTGTGGACCTGCCCGTTCACCAACTCTCCTCCCCATTCTATACAA
AAACAACAAAAATGAAAAGAAAGTTGGACCATGGTTCTGAGGTCCGCTCTTTTTCTTTGGGAAAGAAACC
ATGCAAAGTCTCAGAATATACAAGTACCACTGGGCTTGTACCATGTTCAGCAACACCAACAACTTTTGGG
GACCTCAGAGCAGCCAATGGCCAAGGGCAACAACGACGCCGAATTACATCTGTCCAGCCACCTACAGGCC
TCCAGGAATGGCTAAAAATGTTTCAGAGCTGGAGTGGACCAGAGAAATTGCTTGCTTTAGATGAACTCAT
TGATAGTTGTGAACCAACACAAGTAAAACATATGATGCAAGTGATAGAACCCCAGTTTCAACGAGACTTC
ATTTCATTGCTCCCTAAAGAGTTGGCACTCTATGTGCTTTCATTCCTGGAACCCAAAGACCTGCTACAAG
CAGCTCAGACATGTCGCTACTGGAGAATTTTGGCTGAAGACAACCTTCTCTGGAGAGAGAAATGCAAAGA
AGAGGGGATTGATGAACCATTGCACATCAAGAGAAGAAAAGTAATAAAACCAGGTTTCATACACAGTCCA
TGGAAAAGTGCATACATCAGACAGCACAGAATTGATACTAACTGGAGGCGAGGAGAACTCAAATCTCCTA
AGGTGCTGAAAGGACATGATGATCATGTGATCACATGCTTACAGTTTTGTGGTAACCGAATAGTTAGTGG
TTCTGATGACAACACTTTAAAAGTTTGGTCAGCAGTCACAGGCAAATGTCTGAGAACATTAGTGGGACAT
ACAGGTGGAGTATGGTCATCACAAATGAGAGACAACATCATCATTAGTGGATCTACAGATCGGACACTCA
AAGTGTGGAATGCAGAGACTGGAGAATGTATACACACCTTATATGGGCATACTTCCACTGTGCGTTGTAT
GCATCTTCATGAAAAAAGAGTTGTTAGCGGTTCTCGAGATGCCACTCTTAGGGTTTGGGATATTGAGACA
GGCCAGTGTTTACATGTTTTGATGGGTCATGTTGCAGCAGTCCGCTGTGTTCAATATGATGGCAGGAGGG
TTGTTAGTGGAGCATATGATTTTATGGTAAAGGTGTGGGATCCAGAGACTGAAACCTGTCTACACACGTT
GCAGGGGCATACTAATAGAGTCTATTCATTACAGTTTGATGGTATCCATGTGGTGAGTGGATCTCTTGAT
ACATCAATCCGTGTTTGGGATGTGGAGACAGGGAATTGCATTCACACGTTAACAGGGCACCAGTCGTTAA
CAAGTGGAATGGAACTCAAAGACAATATTCTTGTCTCTGGGAATGCAGATTCTACAGTTAAAATCTGGGA
TATCAAAACAGGACAGTGTTTACAAACATTGCAAGGTCCCAACAAGCATCAGAGTGCTGTGACCTGTTTA
CAGTTCAACAAGAACTTTGTAATTACCAGCTCAGATGATGGAACTGTAAAACTATGGGACTTGAAAACGG
GTGAATTTATTCGAAACCTAGTCACATTGGAGAGTGGGGGGAGTGGGGGAGTTGTGTGGCGGATCAGAGC
CTCAAACACAAAGCTGGTGTGTGCAGTTGGGAGTCGGAATGGGACTGAAGAAACCAAGCTGCTGGTGCTG
GACTTTGATGTGGACATGAAG
