>Addgene plasmid #81795 | pDONR223_FBXW7_WT | addgene partial sequence | sequence record 160606 | M13-F20 5'-TGTAAAACGACGGCCAGT-3'
TTTTATTTTGACTGATAGTGACCTGTTCGTTGCAACAAATTGATGAGCAATGCTTTTTTATAATGCCAAC
TTTGTACAAAAAAGTTGGCACCATGAATCAGGAACTGCTCTCTGTGGGCAGCAAAAGACGACGAACTGGA
GGCTCTCTGAGAGGTAACCCTTCCTCAAGCCAGGTAGATGAAGAACAGATGAATCGTGTGGTAGAGGAGG
AACAGCAACAGCAACTCAGACAACAAGAGGAGGAGCACACTGCAAGGAATGGTGAAGTTGTTGGAGTAGA
ACCTAGACCTGGAGGCCAAAATGATTCCCAGCAAGGACAGTTGGAAGAAAACAATAATAGATTTATTTCG
GTAGATGAGGACTCCTCAGGAAACCAAGAAGAACAAGAGGAAGATGAAGAACATGCTGGTGAACAAGATG
AGGAGGATGAGGAGGAGGAGGAGATGGACCAGGAGAGTGACGATTTTGATCAGTCTGATGATAGTAGCAG
AGAAGATGAACATACACATACTAACAGTGTCACGAACTCCAGTAGTATTGTGGACCTGCCCGTTCACCAA
CTCTCCTCCCCATTCTATACAAAAACAACAAAAATGAAAAGAAAGTTGGACCATGGTTCTGAGGTCCGCT
CTTTTTCTTTGGGAAAGAAACCATGCAAAGTCTCAGAATATACAAGTACCACTGGGCTTGTACCATGTTC
AGCAACACCAACAACTTTTGGGGACCTCAGAGCAGCCAATGGCCAAGGGCAACAACGACGCCGAATTACA
TCTGTCCAGCCACCTACAGGCCTCCAGGAATGGCTAAAAATGTTTCAGAGCTGGAGTGGACCAGAGAAAT
TGCTTGCTTTAGATGAACTCATTGATAGTTGTGAACCAACACAAGTAAAACATATGATGCAAGTGATAGA
ACCCCAGTTTCAACGAGACTTCATTTCATTGCTCCCTAAAGAGTTGGCACTCTATGTGCTTTCATTCCTG
GAACCCAAAGACCTGCTACAAGCAGCTCAGACATGTCGCTACTGGAGAATTTTGGCTGAAGACAACCTTC
TCT
